>Addgene plasmid #105979 | bactin:GFP-PCNA | depositor full sequence | sequence record 203911 | bactin:GFP-PCNA sequence 13395 bps
CCACCTAAATTGTAAGCGTTAATATTTTGTTAAAATTCGCGTTAAATTTTTGTTAAATCAGCTCATTTTT
TAACCAATAGGCCGAAATCGGCAAAATCCCTTATAAATCAAAAGAATAGACCGAGATAGGGT
[37 nt withheld, positions 133-169]
AAAGAACGTGGACTCCAACGTCAAAGG
[49 nt withheld, positions 197-245]
T
[91 nt withheld, positions 247-337]
G
[124 nt withheld, positions 339-462]
CCCATTCGCCATTCAGGCTGCGCAACTGTTGGGAAGGGCGATCGGTGCGGGCCTCTTCGCTATTACGCCA
GCTGGCGAAAGGGGGATGTGCTGCAAGGCGATTAAGTTGGGTAACGCCAGGGTTTTCCCAGTCACGACGT
TGTAAAACGACGGCCAGTGAGCGCGCGTAATACGACTCACTATAGGGCGAATTGGGTACCAAATAGTAGG
AATTACCCACCTGTACAAGTGCTGAAAACTTGGATGAATAAGCCCGTTTGCCATTTTCTACTGCTATTTT
AAATCTTTTCTGTATTTGTCTGCATTTGTCTTTACCCTTGAATAAATGTTTTAGTTGTTTTTTTTCAATT
ATGACTGTGTTTAACAGACATTATTACAATAATATGTAATAGTAGTACACACTATTATTATGTAATAGTA
CTTGTTGACTGTATTTGAGAACTGGACCGAGTGAGTGTTACGTCACCCATTCAAAATGACTTACTTCTGG
CTCCAACAAAATGAAGTTAATTCAGTTGCCATTTTTCACTGTATGGACATCGCCGTGTTGGAGCTAGACG
TTGCCAATAAGCAAGAAAGAGCCGAGATGCGTCGAGTCTGAGTCACCGTTCCTATGGCAACCCCTCTAAC
CAATCAGAAGTAAGCTTGTTGGAAGTCCACAGCCTACCACTTGAAAGCGGGCTGCACAAAATCTGTCAAA
CGTTTTGAACGTTGGATGTGAGAGCACATACTTTTATTAAGGCATCTGGTTGGTCAGTTTATAATATCAA
CAACTTGGGCTACAGAAAAGAAAAGTTATTACAGAAATTATGATTAACAAGTACATGTTAAATAAAGATT
TTAATATGAATGCCACCACTGGAGCATTCATGCCATTTGGAGCTTCTTCCTGTTTGGATCACTAGAAGGA
GGAGGTCACTCATTACAGTTCTCATATACAGTCGTTGGTTGGTTGGTTGGTTGGTTGGTTGGTAGATTGA
TTGATTGATTGATTGATTGATTGATTGATTGATTGATTGATTGATTGATTGATTGATTGATTGATTGATT
GATTGATTGATTGATTGATTGATTGATTGGTAGTCAAAATAAGAAATAATTTCCACAGATTCATTACAGA
AATGATTAAATGCATACATAAAAAACTGGGGGGGGGGGGGATACAACAACACACTTAAGTCACATTTGCC
TACGTAAAGAAAAGTAAAGAAAATCAATAGCTATATTTTACATCTCCTTTTTTTGCTGTCTTTTAATTAG
CCTTGTTTTGCTGTTATCTTGATTGAAACTGTAACTTCTTCACCTGCTTCTTTTCTTTGTAGGTTTTGCC
AGCCCAGAAACAGGCATGGCTGTGCAAGGCCAGAGCACCATGCACAATGCGCTGCATGTCTTCATGAACG
GCTCAATGTCCTCAGTCCAGGGCTCAGCCAACGACCCCATCTTCCTCCTTCACCATGCTTTCATTGACAG
GTAACAAACACGTCATGACATTAGACTGCACAGTTTTTGACAAAGTTCATACAATCTGTTGTTTATAGCT
GCTACAATTAGTGAAGTTTGTGAATGTACTTGGATGAGCAGCGAAAGATCAATTGAGATCAATTGTTAGA
GTTTGGTTGCCCTGCAGAGCAAAGAACAAAAAATAATCTGGTGGCTTTACTGCGTGAGGTTATTATTGGT
GGAATAGAAACACAAAACATAATTGCATTTATTTGTTTAATTTTTTATCTTATCTTAACTTTCATCTTGC
ATATTTGTTTCTTACATCATTTCTAGCATCTTTGAGCGCTGGCTAAGAACTCATCAGCCTCCCCGGTCCA
TCTACCCACGTACCAATGCACCAATTGGCCACAATGACGGCTACTACATGGTGCCATTCCTTCCTCTTTA
TAGGAATGGAGACTACCTCCTGTCCAACAATGCTCTTGGATACGAGTACGCCTACCTGTTGGACCCAGGT
CATTGCACAACACCAGAAATGCCCTCTGATCTGCAAAAGACGTGAATATCTGTTCAGACACCCATATCCA
CTCTGTTCCACACAGGTCAGAGGTTTGTCCAGGAGTTCTTGACAGAGGTGTAAAAAGTACTCAAAAATTT
TACTCAAGTGAAAGTACAAGTACTTAGGGAAAATTTTACTCAATTAAAAGTAAAAGTATCTGGCTAGAAT
CTTACTTGAGTAAAAGTAAAAAAGTACTCCATTAAAATTGTACTTGAGTATTAAGGAAGTAAAAGTAAAA
GCAAGAAAGAAAACTAGAGATTCTTGTTTAAGCTTTTAATCTCAAAAAACATTAAATGAAATGCATACAA
GGTTTTATCCTGCTTTAGAACTGTTTGTATTTAATTATCAAACTATAAGACAGACAATCTAATGCCAGTA
CACGCTACTCAAAGTTGTAAAACCTCAGATTTAACTTCAGTAGAAGCTGATTCTCAAAATTGTTAGTGTC
AAGCCTAGCTCTTTTGGGGCTGAAAAGCAATCCTGCAGTGCTGAAAAGCCTCTCACAGGCAGCCGATGCG
GGAAGAGGTGTATTAGTCTTGATAGAGAGGCTGCAAATAGCAGGAAACGTGAGCAGAGACTCCCTGGTGT
CTGAAACACAGGCCAGATGGGCCCTCGAGCAGGAAACAGCTATGACCATGATTACGCCAAGCTATCAACT
TTGTATAGAAAAGTTGAAAATTCCAGTTTGAAGAAACTTTTCAAGACTCACCTTTTCACTGTTGGTCTTA
ATTTAGGTTGATTATTTTTGTCAATTTAATAATTACATTGTATTGTTCATATTTTATTGTCTTATTGTGG
TGTTTTTACAGCTTTTTTATTGTTCTGCTTTGTTACTGTTTGCCTTGTATGCATTGTAGCGCTTTGGGTC
TGAGAAAAGCGCACTATAAATAAACTGTATTATTATTATTAGGGATGGACATCACGGTGGCGCGATGGGT
GGCACAATTACCTCACAGCAAGTAGGTTGCTGTTTAGAGCCCCGGCTGGATCAGTTGGCAGTTCTGTGTG
GAGTTTGCATGTTCTCCCTGTTCAAGTAGGTTTCCTCCCGGTGCTCTGGTTTCCCCTCACAAGTCCAAAG
ACATGATGTATAGGTGAATGGGGTAAGCTAAATTGACCATAGTGAGTGTGTGTGTGTGTGTGAATGAGAG
TGTATAGGTGTTTCCCAGTGTTAGGTTGCAACTGGAAGGACATCTGCTGTGTAAAACATATGCAGGATAA
GTTGGCGGTTCATTCCCCTATGGTGACCCCTGGTTAATTAAAGGACTAAGTTGAAAATGAATGAATGAAT
GAATGATTAGAGATAAACCGATACCACTTTTTTACAAACCGATATGAGTACAAGTATAATAGTTTCTGTT
ACTCGACAATACTGAGTACCGATTCTGATACTTCTTGGATTTGGTTTCAATGTAATTAATTTGAAAGAAG
GTTTTATTTCTTGCCTGTCGCAAGGATGAACACAAAAATCTTTACCAGAAGGATATTTTAAGCTAAGAAT
ATACGCACGTTGTTGACAACCCTGTATCGATTACCGATTAAACGTGGACATTTAAAGGATAAGTTATGCT
TGCGCCATCACAACTTTACACATTACATGATCAAAGATCATATTGAATATTCGGTTTATTCGTCAGAAGC
CTATAGATTTGTTAAAAGTGTATTTTATAAACGGATGGTTTATAAAGACTAAGCTATTAATATATCAGAC
ATTCATTAATACATCAAGACATCGATGTCAGGTAGGACAACAAATCACATCCATGTAATGAAATCTTGTT
GAGTGGTATTGGTGCGTGGTTTCAGCATTTCATGTGCAATACGAGTAAGAATATTTTAACCAAGTATCGA
CCCAAAACCTGATACTGGTATCGGTGCATCCCTTATTATTATTATTATCAAAAACACACTTGTTTTATTT
ATGTGGGTGCCAAACAACAAACTATGAAATGCAGCATGACACGCCCAAAAAGTGTTCCTTTGAGAACAAC
TTCATAAATATGTTTCTTATCATTATGCATGAATGGTGTACTGGGAGAGCTTTGGTATCAGAATTGAGAT
AAGAGACTTTGGCATTCTAAAGGACAATGACATTATCACACTGACAGTCAACAACACTTTATTGCTCTGG
AAATCTTATGTCATGGGGCAAAGCTGAGGTTCATTAGGACAGTACCTTATTTAGAGATGAATGGGAAGGC
TGTAGTGGGCTGCTATCAGGGAAGGGTGGTGGTCCTCGGGGGAACTATGGACTCACAAAAGCACATCTGC
TGTAACAAGATCCCCTGTGCAATCTACAAAAGTTACAAAGAGAAGCATGGTTGGTTAAAAAATAGAATTG
ACTGGATATGCTGAATGCATTGTTTGTTGTGTGTTACATCACATTAACCACAGATTGGTGCTAAATATTT
GCTTATCTTATAAAAACCTGTGTGTTTATAAAGGGGGGTGTGGATGGATGCTTGGCATTCTTTGAAAAGA
TGTTGGGGGATGGAAGGAGGAGACCTTATTGATGAGTATCCAGTTTGCAGATAACAAGTTTTTAGACATT
CATACTATGATGCTGTTTATGTCTGTTTTTTCTCATTTTTTCTATACACAAACAGCTATAAAACATTCAC
TTTTATATCTGATGCTGTATATTAAATTTCGTTGTATTTATTCTGTTTGCTCTGTTGGGTCATAGCTAGG
GCCAGACAGAATCTGCTGACATTTTTTGCTTTTTCTGCAGAGAATTTTGTAAACAATCTGTGATTTATGC
GAGATTTTTTCGGGAGTATCGTAACTAAAAACTTACTATATGAAATAAAAAAAAATAATACCTTTTTAAC
TTTTAATAAATATATACAATGCAAGTCCACCTAGATCCAATTATTTGGTCGACAAAGCAAGTCTCTCACA
TAATATATCTTCTAAAAGACAGAAAACATTACTTTCAGACCATATTGTAATCAAATGAACACTTTCATAT
TAGTCAATAATATTACGGAAATGTATTTAAAAACTGAATAAACATATATTTACACCTTTGTCTTTATTTC
TAGAGTGCTTTTACAATGTAGATTGTGTCAAAGCAGCTTAACTTAGAGGATTAGTATAGTAAATTGAAAC
TGTGTCAGTCCATTTTTTAAGAGTTTAAGTTCAGTTCAGTTTAGTTCAGTGTGAGTTAATTTTTACTGCT
GAGAGTCCAAACACTAAAGAGCAAATCCAAATACACAAGTCAATAAATAAACTCAATGATGGGCTAAAGA
TCTGGGGAAATCTGCAGATTTCTGTGCGCACAGATTCTGTGTGGGCCTAGTCATTACCTATACTCAACGT
TTACTCTGAGAAACTTCCATATTTTAGAGGTAAAATGCTCAGAATTGTAAAAAGTCTTGTCAAAATACTT
GGAATTTGCCAAAAACAAAATAAAAGTCACATCACCTCATTGTCCTTGGTATCAGCAAGCACTTTTAACA
CAATCAGCTGTTTTTGTTTATAACTCCCACTGAAGGCCATGTGCATTACTCCCAAGTTACACAGTAAAAA
GTCACATGTAGTTTATCATGATCACTGCTGCTCAAGCACAGCTTTATCTGTTATTCAGTGTGGCAATATC
TGAAATGTGTGCAAAATATTATTTATTGTAGCTGATCACCAACACTTTCAGTGTTTTTTTTTTCTACTTT
TAATGAGAATTATGTTCTTAGGATTTATCCTTATAAACCTCTTTAAAAAGAAATGTTATGTCTGCATAGA
CACGACATGAAATTATGAACAGAAAATTTAACTATTTAAGATCAAGACTTGACATATAACATTTCTAATG
AACATTAAACCTGAGGTAGGCCCACTTGCAAAAATGTAACTGCTATCACTCACTTTATACATCATTGTGT
AACTTGTACACACAAAAATAGTGAAGCAATGTGGCATGGAATGCAGGTCCCATTCATTCAAAGTTATTAA
AGCACTTTCTTAAAGTGCATTACTACTGAGCTAAGACCAGCTAGTTGCTCATACAACATACTACAAGTAG
TGTCATCCTAATTTGGATAAAAAAAATGTCCATTTTATACATGGAAAAGTACTCATTAGATCCCCCATTG
TTTGTATTACGGTATTTCGTGAACACAAGAGGTAAATGACCTACAGAGCTGCTGTTGTGTTAGATTGAAA
ACACAACACAGGATCATGGAGGCATCCATCATTATGACGCATTCTGCCACTTGTAACTCTGCACAGACTT
TTTGAAAAGTTTAATTGAGTCTTGGCGTTGTCGCAGAAAAATACGAAAAATTCTGTGTTAAAATTTGCAA
ATAAAAATTCCAGTTTTATAGGAAATCGCCATGGCCTTGTTCTTTAACCAGTTAAGCTTCCCCTTCTTTC
ACTCTCAAGTTGCAAGAAGCAAGTGTAGCAATGTGCACGCGACAGCCGGGTGTGTGACGCTGGACCAATC
AGAGCACAGAGCTCCGAAAGTTTACCTTTTATGGCTAGAGCCGGGTATGTGCCGTCATATAAAAGAGCGC
GCCCAGCTTTTCAGCCTCACTTTGAGCTCCTCCACACGCAGCTAGTGCGGAATATCATCTGCTTGTAACC
CATTCTCTTAAGTCGACAACCCCCCAAACCCAAGGTGAGTTGGTTTTACAGTTTTTAAGCGTTTAATTAT
AGTTTCTATCTATTAATGTTAAGTAAAATGTGTAAATGGATAAATATGATTTGATGAAGTCTTTAGACAG
TTCATAACGGTCTCTTTGTAGTTATCTACTAGGTTTGATTTATAAGTGGTGGTTCTTTTGATAATCTATG
TTACATTTAATAAATATTGGCTGTATCTTAACTTTTTTGTAGCGTTAGTGGATGTGGCAGGTGAGAATGT
CGGTAATTTAACGTGACCAGTCGTAGGCACGACATTGAACATTGAATAGGCCGGTGTGAAATGGGTGTTA
AGTCTTAATATAAAGTTGTGTTCTGGCTAATCTCTCTTTAACAGCCATAAATGTGATTTTTAACTACAGT
TTTGAGGGTGCTGGTGAGCATGTTGCACACTTGATGGATAGCCGGCATGGGAAGTTCTTTGTGCAGGCAG
TGCTGCAGCAGGGTGTGACCTACTTTAGCTAGCCGGCTAACCAGCTCTCATCTGATGTAACGTAAACCCC
ATCAATCTAACATCGGCTCATTCGTGCTTTATAAGATCGAAGATCTTGTTATTAGTAACGGGTATTGGCA
TTTAGTTTTAACTTGGTTAATTTTCTTTTTGTTATGTGTTCTATTTAAATGTAGCCTGCAGCCCCCTCTG
TCTTTAATGAAGCTGAAGATTAACGTTAACGTTAGTGAAGTGTTGTATCCGCTATGAAAGATTTGAATTT
TAGAGGTGTGGTCCACTTTAATAACGGCTGCGGAGTTCTCTGGCTGCACTTCAGCCGCTGTGACTGTCGA
AGCAGAGCCCATCAGTTTTTCAGGATCTCGGTGATTTTTGAGGCTAGACTATGAACTGAACCGACTGAGA
GTGACCGTCCAGAAATGCTTTAGTGTGAAGTCTCCGCTCACGAGGAGTCCGTGGACTGACTGCAGATCTG
TGACGCAGTAACACCCGGCGGCAGACACCCGTTGAAATGCGGTTGTGTAATTGATCGCAGGCGAGGGTGG
AAGAGGATGTGAAACTTCATTTGTGTAAAATTTAGGGAGTGGTCCTGGTGTGATGAATGTCGAAATCTGT
TCCTTTTTACTGAGCCCTACGACTCTGGCTGAGTGCCACACCGCCGGCAGCCGCAAAGCGGCTCAAACCA
TTGCCTTTTATGGTAATAATGAGAGAATGCAGAGGGACTTCCTTTGTCTGGCATATCTGAGGCGCGCGCT
GTCACTAGCGCCCACCAGCGGTCAGACTGTAGAATGCAGAGCAAAACAGGAAGTTGACTCCAGATGGTCA
CATGCTTGCTGAAACGCCTCTCCCTGGCAGCAGTGCAATTCTAACAGTTTCCCTTTCTTTTACAGTTCAG
CCTCAAGTTTGTACAAAAAAGCAGGCTGGCCGAAGAAGAAGCGCAAAGTACTGGTACCGGTCGCCACCAT
GGTGAGCAAGGGCGAGGAGCTGTTCACCGGGGTGGTGCCCATCCTGGTCGAGCTGGACGGCGACGTAAAC
GGCCACAAGTTCAGCGTGTCCGGCGAGGGCGAGGGCGATGCCACCTACGGCAAGCTGACCCTGAAGTTCA
TCTGCACCACCGGCAAGCTGCCCGTGCCCTGGCCCACCCTCGTGACCACCCTGACCTACGGCGTGCAGTG
CTTCAGCCGCTACCCCGACCACATGAAGCAGCACGACTTCTTCAAGTCCGCCATGCCCGAAGGCTACGTC
CAGGAGCGCACCATCTTCTTCAAGGACGACGGCAACTACAAGACCCGCGCCGAGGTGAAGTTCGAGGGCG
ACACCCTGGTGAACCGCATCGAGCTGAAGGGCATCGACTTCAAGGAGGACGGCAACATCCTGGGGCACAA
GCTGGAGTACAACTACAACAGCCACAACGTCTATATCATGGCCGACAAGCAGAAGAACGGCATCAAGGCC
AACTTCAAGATCCGCCACAACATCGAGGACGGCAGCGTGCAGCTCGCCGACCACTACCAGCAGAACACCC
CCATCGGCGACGGCCCCGTGCTGCTGCCCGACAACCACTACCTGAGCACCCAGTCCGCCCTGAGCAAAGA
CCCCAACGAGAAGCGCGATCACATGGTCCTGCTGGAGTTCGTGACCGCCGCCGGGATCACTCTCGGCATG
GACGAGCTGTACAAGGGCGAAGGGCAAGGGCAAGGGCAAGGGCCGGGCCGCGGCTACGCGTATCGATCCA
TGTTCGAGGCGCGCCTGGTCCAGGGCTCCATCCTCAAGAAGGTGTTGGAGGCACTCAAGGACCTCATCAA
CGAGGCCTGCTGGGATATTAGCTCCAGCGGTGTAAACCTGCAGAGCATGGACTCGTCCCACGTCTCTTTG
GTGCAGCTCACCCTGCGGTCTGAGGGCTTCGACACCTACCGCTGCGACCGCAACCTGGCCATGGGCGTGA
ACCTCACCAGTATGTCCAAAATACTAAAATGCGCCGGCAATGAAGATATCATTACACTAAGGGCCGAAGA
TAACGCGGATACCTTGGCGCTAGTATTTGAAGCACCAAACCAGGAGAAAGTTTCAGACTATGAAATGAAG
TTGATGGATTTAGATGTTGAACAACTTGGAATTCCAGAACAGGAGTACAGCTGTGTAGTAAAGATGCCTT
CTGGTGAATTTGCACGTATATGCCGAGATCTCAGCCATATTGGAGATGCTGTTGTAATTTCCTGTGCAAA
AGACGGAGTGAAATTTTCTGCAAGTGGAGAACTTGGAAATGGAAACATTAAATTGTCACAGACAAGTAAT
GTCGATAAAGAGGAGGAAGCTGTTACCATAGAGATGAATGAACCAGTTCAACTAACTTTTGCACTGAGGT
ACCTGAACTTCTTTACAAAAGCCACTCCACTCTCTTCAACGGTGACACTCAGTATGTCTGCAGATGTACC
CCTTGTTGTAGAGTATAAAATTGCGGATATGGGACACTTAAAATACTACTTGGCTCCCAAGATCGAGGAT
GAAGAAGGATCTTAGGACCCAGCTTTCTTGTACAAAGTGGGGGATCCAGACATGATAAGATACATTGATG
AGTTTGGACAAACCACAACTAGAATGCAGTGAAAAAAATGCTTTATTTGTGAAATTTGTGATGCTATTGC
TTTATTTGTAACCATTATAAGCTGCAATAAACAAGTTAACAACAACAATTGCATTCATTTTATGTTTCAG
GTTCAGGGGGAGGTGTGGGAGGTTTTTTCCAACTTTATTATACATAGTTGATAATTCACTGGCCGTCGTT
TTACGGTACCATCGATGATGATCCAGACATGATAAGATACATTGATGAGTTTGGACAAACCACAACTAGA
ATGCAGTGAAAAAAATGCTTTATTTGTGAAATTTGTGATGCTATTGCTTTATTTGTAACCATTATAAGCT
GCAATAAACAAGTTAACAACAACAATTGCATTCATTTTATGTTTCAGGTTCAGGGGGAGGTGTGGGAGGT
TTTTTAAAGCAAGTAAAACCTCTACAAATGTGGTATGGCTGATTATGATCCTCTAGATCAGATCTGCGAA
GATACGGCCACGGGTGCTCTTGATCCTGTGGCTGATTTTGGACTGTGCTGCTCGCAGCTGCTGATGAATC
ACATACTTCCTCCATTTTCTTCCACTGATTGACTGTTATAATTTCCCTAATTTCCAGGTCAAGGTGCTGT
GCATTGTGGTAATAGATGTGACATGACGTCACTTCCAAAGGACCAATGAACATGTCTGACCAATTTCATA
TAATGTGAAAACGATTTTCATAGGCAGAATAAATAACATTTAAATTAAACTGGGCATCAGCGCAATTCAA
TTGGTTTGGTAATAGCAAGGGAAAATAGAATGAAGTGATCTCCAAAAAATAAGTACTTTTTGACTGTAAA
TAAAATTGTAAGGAGTAAAAAGTACTTTTTTTTCTAAAAAAATGTAATTAAGTAAAAGTAAAAGTATTGA
TTTTTAATTGTACTCAAGTAAAGTAAAAATCCCCAAAAATAATACTTAAGTACAGTAATCAAGTAAAATT
ACTCAAGTACTTTACACCTCTGGTTCTTGACCCCCTACCTTCAGCAAGCCCAGCAGATCCACTAGTTCTA
GAGCGGCCGCCACCGCGGTGGAGCTCCAGCTTTTGTTCCCTTTAGTGAGGGTTAATTGCGCGCTTGGCGT
AATCATGGTCATAGCTGTTTCCTGTGTGAAATTGTTATCCGCTCACAATTCCACACAACATACGAGCCGG
AAGCATAAAGTGTAAAGCCTGGGGTGCCTAATGAGTGAGCTAACTCACATTAATTGCGTTGCGCTCACTG
CCCGCTTTCCAGTCGGGAAACCTGTCGTGCCAGCTGCATTAATGAATCGGCCAACGCGCGGGGAGAGGCG
GTTTGCGTATTGGGCGCTCTTCCGCTTCCTCGCTCACTGACTCGCTGCGCTCGGTCGTTCGGCTGCGGCG
AGCGGTATCAGCTCACTCAAAGGCGGTAATACGGTTATCCACAGAATCAGGGGATAACGCAGGAAAGAAC
ATGTGAGCAAAAGGCCAGCAAAAGGCCAGGAACCGTAAAAAGGCCGCGTTGCTGGCGTTTTTCCATAGGC
TCCGCCCCCCTGACGAGCATCACAAAAATCGACGCTCAAGTCAGAGGTGGCGAAACCCGACAGGACTATA
AAGATACCAGGCGTTTCCCCCTGGAAGCTCCCTCGTGCGCTCTCCTGTTCCGACCCTGCCGCTTACCGGA
TACCTGTCCGCCTTTCTCCCTTCGGGAAGCGTGGCGCTTTCTCATAGCTCACGCTGTAGGTATCTCAGTT
CGGTGTAGGTCGTTCGCTCCAAGCTGGGCTGTGTGCACGAACCCCCCGTTCAGCCCGACCGCTGCGCCTT
ATCCGGTAACTATCGTCTTGAGTCCAACCCGGTAAGACACGACTTATCGCCACTGGCAGCAGCCACTGGT
AACAGGATTAGCAGAGCGAGGTATGTAGGCGGTGCTACAGAGTTCTTGAAGTGGTGGCCTAACTACGGCT
ACACTAGAAGAACAGTATTTGGTATCTGCGCTCTGCTGAAGCCAGTTACCTTCGGAAAAAGAGTTGGTAG
CTCTTGATCCGGCAAACAAACCACCGCTGGTAGCGGTGGTTTTTTTGTTTGCAAGCAGCAGATTACGCGC
AGAAAAAAAGGATCTCAAGAAGATCCTTTGATCTTTTCTACGGGGTCTGACGCTCAGTGGAACGAAAACT
CACGTTAAGGCATTTTGGTCATGAGATTATCAAAAAGGATCTTCACCTAGATCCTTTTAAATTAAAAATG
AAGTTTTAAATCAATCTAAAGTATATATGAGTAAACTTGGTCTGACAGTTACCAATGCTTAATCAGTGAG
GCACCTATCTCAGCGATCTGTCTATTTCGTTCATCCATAGTTGCCTGACTCCCCGTCGTGTAGATAACTA
CGATACGGGAGGGCTTACCATCTGGCCCCAGTGCTGCAATGATACCGCGAGACCCACGCTCACCGGCTCC
AGATTTATCAGCAATAAACCAGCCAGCCGGAAGGGCCGAGCGCAGAAGTGGTCCTGCAACTTTATCCGCC
TCCATCCAGTCTATTAATTGTTGCCGGGAAGCTAGAGTAAGTAGTTCGCCAGTTAATAGTTTGCGCAACG
TTGTTGCCATTGCTACAGGCATCGTGGTGTCACGCTCGTCGTTTGGTATGGCTTCATTCAGCTCCGGTTC
CCAACGATCAAGGCGAGTTACATGATCCCCCATGTTGTGCAAAAAAGCGGTTAGCTCCTTCGGTCCTCCG
ATCGTTGTCAGAAGTAAGTTGGCCGCAGTGTTATCACTCATGGTTATGGCAGCACTGCATAATTCTCTTA
CTGTCATGCCATCCGTAAGATGCTTTTCTGTGACTGGTGAGTACTCAACCAAGTCATTCTGAGAATAGTG
TATGCGGCGACCGAGTTGCTCTTGCCCGGCGTCAATACGGGATAATACCGCGCCACATAGCAGAACTTTA
AAAGTGCTCATCATTGGAAAACGTTCTTCGGGGCGAAAACTCTCAAGGATCTTACCGCTGTTGAGATCCA
GTTCGATGTAACCCACTCGTGCACCCAACTGATCTTCAGCATCTTTTACTTTCACCAGCGTTTCTGGGTG
AGCAAAAACAGGAAGGCAAAATGCCGCAAAAAAGGGAATAAGGGCGACACGGAAATGTTGAATACTCATA
CTCTTCCTTTTTCAATATTATTGAAGCATTTATCAGGGTTATTGTCTCATGAGCGGATACATATTTGAAT
GTATTTAGAAAAATAAACAAATAGGGGTTCCGCGCACATTTCCCCGAAAAGTG
Features (pLannotate 1.2.2; 21 found; start..end, strand, type, name):
     34..462     -  rep_origin     f1 ori (sequence partly withheld): f1 bacteriophage origin of replication; arrow indicates direction of (+) strand synthesis
    467..622     -  CDS            lacZα (fragment): LacZα fragment of β-galactosidase; lacZ fragment
    630..648     +  promoter       T7 promoter: promoter for bacteriophage T7 RNA polymerase
   3118..3138    +  protein_bind   attB4: mutant version of attB; core recombination site for the Gateway® BP reaction BP Clonase™
   8446..8466    +  protein_bind   attB1: mutant version of attB; core recombination site for the Gateway® BP reaction BP Clonase™
   8511..9227    +  CDS            EGFP: EGFP is a basic (constitutively fluorescent) green fluorescent protein published in 1996, derived from Aequorea victoria. It is reported to be a rapidly-maturing weak dimer with moderate acid sensitivity.
   9282..10064   +  CDS            PCNA: PCNA_HUMAN - Experimental evidence at protein level: Swiss-Prot protein existence level 1. Auxiliary protein of DNA polymerase delta and is involved in the control of eukaryotic DNA replication by increasing the polymerase's processibility during elongation of the leading strand. Induces a robust stimulatory effect on the 3'-5' exonuclease and 3'- phosphodiesterase, but not apurinic-apyrimidinic (AP) endonuclease, APEX2 activities. Has to be loaded onto DNA in order to be able to stimulate APEX2. Plays a key role in DNA damage response (DDR) by being conveniently positioned at the replication
  10072..10092   -  protein_bind   attB2: mutant version of attB; core recombination site for the Gateway® BP reaction BP Clonase™
  10095..10229   -  polyA_signal   SV40 poly(A) signal: SV40 polyadenylation signal
  10316..10336   +  CDS            lacZα (fragment): LacZα fragment of β-galactosidase; lacZ fragment
  10352..10486   -  polyA_signal   SV40 poly(A) signal: SV40 polyadenylation signal
  10509..10592   -  CDS            large T antigen (fragment): large T antigen from SV40 (simian virus 40)
  11158..11198   -  misc_feature   MCS (fragment): pBluescript multiple cloning site
  11211..11229   -  promoter       T3 promoter: promoter for bacteriophage T3 RNA polymerase
  11272..11294   -  protein_bind   lac operator (fragment): The lac repressor binds to the lac operator to inhibit transcription in E. coli. This inhibition can be relieved by adding lactose or isopropyl-β-D-thiogalactopyranoside (IPTG). lac repressor encoded by lacI
  11298..11328   -  promoter       lac promoter: promoter for the E. coli lac operon
  11343..11364   -  protein_bind   CAP binding site: CAP binding activates transcription in the presence of cAMP. E. coli catabolite activator protein
  11377..11469   -  CDS            lacI (fragment): lac repressor; lacI; The lac repressor binds to the lac operator to inhibit transcription in E. coli. This inhibition can be relieved by adding lactose or isopropyl-β-D-thiogalactopyranoside (IPTG).
  11652..12240   -  rep_origin     ori: high-copy-number ColE1/pMB1/pBR322/pUC origin of replication
  12411..13271   -  CDS            AmpR: β-lactamase; bla; confers resistance to ampicillin, carbenicillin, and related antibiotics
  13272..13376   -  promoter       AmpR promoter: bla
