[The description below was written by a language model from this plasmid's Addgene catalogue record and pLannotate feature annotations shown in this document.]
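Description:
bactin:GFP-PCNA is a 13.4 kb Gateway-assembled transgenesis plasmid built in the GWpTolDest(R4-R2)pA destination backbone. The catalogue lists the vector type as bacterial expression, but the stated purpose is transgenesis with ubiquitous expression. The backbone is pBluescript-like, carrying a high-copy ColE1/pUC origin and an ampicillin resistance gene (β-lactamase under its own promoter) for propagation and selection in E. coli. It also retains an f1 origin, flanking T7 and T3 promoters, and remnants of the lac promoter/operator and lacZα region. The backbone name suggests a Tol transposon-based destination vector, but no transposon arms are annotated in the feature table, so this cannot be confirmed from the record.

The payload is an N-terminal EGFP fusion to human PCNA, the sliding-clamp processivity factor for DNA polymerase delta. The fusion lies between attB1 and attB2 sites and is followed by SV40 polyadenylation signals. Roughly 5.3 kb of unannotated sequence lies between the attB4 and attB1 sites, which is the position of the 5' promoter element in a multisite Gateway assembly. From the plasmid name this is presumably a beta-actin promoter, consistent with ubiquitous expression, although the record neither annotates it nor states its species of origin.

Fluorescently tagged PCNA is widely used as a live marker of the nucleus and of replication foci, and so of cell-cycle phase. The associated publication concerns auxin-dependent, nanobody-mediated degradation of fluorescent proteins, which suggests that GFP-PCNA served there as a GFP-tagged target or reporter. The record does not spell out this role or name the host organism.
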