Addgene plasmid #105979: bactin:GFP-PCNA
Purpose: transgenesis, ubiquitous expression
Depositing lab: Caren Norden. Depositing organization: Max Planck Institute of Molecular Cell Biology and Genetics. Publication: Conditional control of fluorescent protein degradation by an auxin-dependent nanobody. Daniel K, Icha J, Horenburg C, Muller D, Norden C, Mansfeld J. Nat Commun. 2018 Aug 17;9(1):3297. doi: 10.1038/s41467-018-05855-5. PubMed 30120238.
Backbone
  Vector backbone: GWpTolDest(R4-R2)pA
  Vector type: Bacterial Expression
Growth in bacteria
  Bacterial resistance: Ampicillin, 100 μg/mL
  Growth temperature: 37°C
  Growth strain: DH5alpha
  Copy number: High Copy
Gene/Insert
  Gene/Insert name: PCNA
  Species: H. sapiens (human)
  Entrez Gene: PCNA (a.k.a. ATLD2)
  Tag / fusion protein: GFP (N terminal on insert)
  Cloning method: Gateway Cloning
Terms and licenses: Academic/Nonprofit Terms; Industry Terms: Not Available to Industry
How to cite: bactin:GFP-PCNA was a gift from Caren Norden (Addgene plasmid # 105979 ; http://n2t.net/addgene:105979 ; RRID:Addgene_105979)
