>Addgene plasmid #105979 | bactin:GFP-PCNA | addgene partial sequence | sequence record 203910 | Addgene Partial NGS Result
GATTGATTGATTGATTGATTGATTGATTGATTGATTGATTGATTGATTGATTGATTGATTGATTGATTGA
TTGATTGATTGGTAGTCAAAATAAGAAATAATTTCCACAGATTCATTACAGAAATGATTAAATGCATACA
TAAAAAACTGGGGGGGGGGGGGATACAACAACACACTTAAGTCACATTTGCCTACGTAAAGAAAAGTAAA
GAAAATCAATAGCTATATTTTACATCTCCTTTTTTTGCTGTCTTTTAATTAGCCTTGTTTTGCTGTTATC
TTGATTGAAACTGTAACTTCTTCACCTGCTTCTTTTCTTTGTAGGTTTTGCCAGCCCAGAAACAGGCATG
GCTGTGCAAGGCCAGAGCACCATGCACAATGCGCTGCATGTCTTCATGAACGGCTCAATGTCCTCAGTCC
AGGGCTCAGCCAACGACCCCATCTTCCTCCTTCACCATGCTTTCATTGACAGGTAACAAACACGTCATGA
CATTAGACTGCACAGTTTTTGACAAAGTTCATACAATCTGTTGTTTATAGCTGCTACAATTAGTGAAGTT
TGTGAATGTACTTGGATGAGCAGCGAAAGATCAATTGAGATCAATTGTTAGAGTTTGGTTGCCCTGCAGA
GCAAAGAACAAAAAATAATCTGGTGGCTTTACTGCGTGAGGTTATTATTGGTGGAATAGAAACACAAAAC
ATAATTGCATTTATTTGTTTAATTTTTTATCTTATCTTAACTTTCATCTTGCATATTTGTTTCTTACATC
ATTTCTAGCATCTTTGAGCGCTGGCTAAGAACTCATCAGCCTCCCCGGTCCATCTACCCACGTACCAATG
CACCAATTGGCCACAATGACGGCTACTACATGGTGCCATTCCTTCCTCTTTATAGGAATGGAGACTACCT
CCTGTCCAACAATGCTCTTGGATACGAGTACGCCTACCTGTTGGACCCAGGTCATTGCACAACACCAGAA
ATGCCCTCTGATCTGCAAAAGACGTGAATATCTGTTCAGACACCCATATCCACTCTGTTCCACACAGGTC
AGAGGTTTGTCCAGGAGTTCTTGACAGAGGTGTAAAAAGTACTCAAAAATTTTACTCAAGTGAAAGTACA
AGTACTTAGGGAAAATTTTACTCAATTAAAAGTAAAAGTATCTGGCTAGAATCTTACTTGAGTAAAAGTA
AAAAAGTACTCCATTAAAATTGTACTTGAGTATTAAGGAAGTAAAAGTAAAAGCAAGAAAGAAAACTAGA
GATTCTTGTTTAAGCTTTTAATCTCAAAAAACATTAAATGAAATGCATACAAGGTTTTATCCTGCTTTAG
AACTGTTTGTATTTAATTATCAAACTATAAGACAGACAATCTAATGCCAGTACACGCTACTCAAAGTTGT
AAAACCTCAGATTTAACTTCAGTAGAAGCTGATTCTCAAAATTGTTAGTGTCAAGCCTAGCTCTTTTGGG
GCTGAAAAGCAATCCTGCAGTGCTGAAAAGCCTCTCACAGGCAGCCGATGCGGGAAGAGGTGTATTAGTC
TTGATAGAGAGGCTGCAAATAGCAGGAAACGTGAGCAGAGACTCCCTGGTGTCTGAAACACAGGCCAGAT
GGGCCCTCGAGCAGGAAACAGCTATGACCATGATTACGCCAAGCTATCAACTTTGTATAGAAAAGTTGAA
AATTCCAGTTTGAAGAAACTTTTCAAGACTCACCTTTTCACTGTTGGTCTTAATTTAGGTTGATTATTTT
TGTCAATTTAATAATTACATTGTATTGTTCATATTTTATTGTCTTATTGTGGTGTTTTTACAGCTTTTTT
ATTGTTCTGCTTTGTTACTGTTTGCCTTGTATGCATTGTAGCGCTTTGGGTCTGAGAAAAGCGCACTATA
AATAAACTGTATTATTATTATTAGGGATGGACATCACGGTGGCGCGATGGGTGGCACAATTACCTCACAG
CAAGTAGGTTGCTGTTTAGAGCCCCGGCTGGATCAGTTGGCAGTTCTGTGTGGAGTTTGCATGTTCTCCC
TGTTCAAGTAGGTTTCCTCCCGGTGCTCTGGTTTCCCCTCACAAGTCCAAAGACATGATGTATAGGTGAA
TGGGGTAAGCTAAATTGACCATAGTGAGTGTGTGTGTGTGTGTGAATGAGAGTGTATAGGTGTTTCCCAG
TGTTAGGTTGCAACTGGAAGGACATCTGCTGTGTAAAACATATGCAGGATAAGTTGGCGGTTCATTCCCC
TATGGTGACCCCTGGTTAATTAAAGGACTAAGTTGAAAATGAATGAATGAATGAATGATTAGAGATAAAC
CGATACCACTTTTTTACAAACCGATATGAGTACAAGTATAATAGTTTCTGTTACTCGACAATACTGAGTA
CCGATTCTGATACTTCTTGGATTTGGTTTCAATGTAATTAATTTGAAAGAAGGTTTTATTTCTTGCCTGT
CGCAAGGATGAACACAAAAATCTTTACCAGAAGGATATTTTAAGCTAAGAATATACGCACGTTGTTGACA
ACCCTGTATCGATTACCGATTAAACGTGGACATTTAAAGGATAAGTTATGCTTGCGCCATCACAACTTTA
CACATTACATGATCAAAGATCATATTGAATATTCGGTTTATTCGTCAGAAGCCTATAGATTTGTTAAAAG
TGTATTTTATAAACGGATGGTTTATAAAGACTAAGCTATTAATATATCAGACATTCATTAATACATCAAG
ACATCGATGTCAGGTAGGACAACAAATCACATCCATGTAATGAAATCTTGTTGAGTGGTATTGGTGCGTG
GTTTCAGCATTTCATGTGCAATACGAGTAAGAATATTTTAACCAAGTATCGACCCAAAACCTGATACTGG
TATCGGTGCATCCCTTATTATTATTATTATCAAAAACACACTTGTTTTATTTATGTGGGTGCCAAACAAC
AAACTATGAAATGCAGCATGACACGCCCAAAAAGTGTTCCTTTGAGAACAACTTCATAAATATGTTTCTT
ATCATTATGCATGAATGGTGTACTGGGAGAGCTTTGGTATCAGAATTGAGATAAGAGACTTTGGCATTCT
AAAGGACAATGACATTATCACACTGACAGTCAACAACACTTTATTGCTCTGGAAATCTTATGTCATGGGG
CAAAGCTGAGGTTCATTAGGACAGTACCTTATTTAGAGATGAATGGGAAGGCTGTAGTGGGCTGCTATCA
GGGAAGGGTGGTGGTCCTCGGGGGAACTATGGACTCACAAAAGCACATCTGCTGTAACAAGATCCCCTGT
GCAATCTACAAAAGTTACAAAGAGAAGCATGGTTGGTTAAAAAATAGAATTGACTGGATATGCTGAATGC
ATTGTTTGTTGTGTGTTACATCACATTAACCACAGATTGGTGCTAAATATTTGCTTATCTTATAAAAACC
TGTGTGTTTATAAAGGGGGGTGTGGATGGATGCTTGGCATTCTTTGAAAAGATGTTGGGGGATGGAAGGA
GGAGACCTTATTGATGAGTATCCAGTTTGCAGATAACAAGTTTTTAGACATTCATACTATGATGCTGTTT
ATGTCTGTTTTTTCTCATTTTTTCTATACACAAACAGCTATAAAACATTCACTTTTATATCTGATGCTGT
ATATTAAATTTCGTTGTATTTATTCTGTTTGCTCTGTTGGGTCATAGCTAGGGCCAGACAGAATCTGCTG
ACATTTTTTGCTTTTTCTGCAGAGAATTTTGTAAACAATCTGTGATTTATGCGAGATTTTTTCGGGAGTA
TCGTAACTAAAAACTTACTATATGAAATAAAAAAAAATAATACCTTTTTAACTTTTAATAAATATATACA
ATGCAAGTCCACCTAGATCCAATTATTTGGTCGACAAAGCAAGTCTCTCACATAATATATCTTCTAAAAG
ACAGAAAACATTACTTTCAGACCATATTGTAATCAAATGAACACTTTCATATTAGTCAATAATATTACGG
AAATGTATTTAAAAACTGAATAAACATATATTTACACCTTTGTCTTTATTTCTAGAGTGCTTTTACAATG
TAGATTGTGTCAAAGCAGCTTAACTTAGAGGATTAGTATAGTAAATTGAAACTGTGTCAGTCCATTTTTT
AAGAGTTTAAGTTCAGTTCAGTTTAGTTCAGTGTGAGTTAATTTTTACTGCTGAGAGTCCAAACACTAAA
GAGCAAATCCAAATACACAAGTCAATAAATAAACTCAATGATGGGCTAAAGATCTGGGGAAATCTGCAGA
TTTCTGTGCGCACAGATTCTGTGTGGGCCTAGTCATTACCTATACTCAACGTTTACTCTGAGAAACTTCC
ATATTTTAGAGGTAAAATGCTCAGAATTGTAAAAAGTCTTGTCAAAATACTTGGAATTTGCCAAAAACAA
AATAAAAGTCACATCACCTCATTGTCCTTGGTATCAGCAAGCACTTTTAACACAATCAGCTGTTTTTGTT
TATAACTCCCACTGAAGGCCATGTGCATTACTCCCAAGTTACACAGTAAAAAGTCACATGTAGTTTATCA
TGATCACTGCTGCTCAAGCACAGCTTTATCTGTTATTCAGTGTGGCAATATCTGAAATGTGTGCAAAATA
TTATTTATTGTAGCTGATCACCAACACTTTCAGTGTTTTTTTTTTCTACTTTTAATGAGAATTATGTTCT
TAGGATTTATCCTTATAAACCTCTTTAAAAAGAAATGTTATGTCTGCATAGACACGACATGAAATTATGA
ACAGAAAATTTAACTATTTAAGATCAAGACTTGACATATAACATTTCTAATGAACATTAAACCTGAGGTA
GGCCCACTTGCAAAAATGTAACTGCTATCACTCACTTTATACATCATTGTGTAACTTGTACACACAAAAA
TAGTGAAGCAATGTGGCATGGAATGCAGGTCCCATTCATTCAAAGTTATTAAAGCACTTTCTTAAAGTGC
ATTACTACTGAGCTAAGACCAGCTAGTTGCTCATACAACATACTACAAGTAGTGTCATCCTAATTTGGAT
AAAAAAAATGTCCATTTTATACATGGAAAAGTACTCATTAGATCCCCCATTGTTTGTATTACGGTATTTC
GTGAACACAAGAGGTAAATGACCTACAGAGCTGCTGTTGTGTTAGATTGAAAACACAACACAGGATCATG
GAGGCATCCATCATTATGACGCATTCTGCCACTTGTAACTCTGCACAGACTTTTTGAAAAGTTTAATTGA
GTCTTGGCGTTGTCGCAGAAAAATACGAAAAATTCTGTGTTAAAATTTGCAAATAAAAATTCCAGTTTTA
TAGGAAATCGCCATGGCCTTGTTCTTTAACCAGTTAAGCTTCCCCTTCTTTCACTCTCAAGTTGCAAGAA
GCAAGTGTAGCAATGTGCACGCGACAGCCGGGTGTGTGACGCTGGACCAATCAGAGCACAGAGCTCCGAA
AGTTTACCTTTTATGGCTAGAGCCGGGTATGTGCCGTCATATAAAAGAGCGCGCCCAGCTTTTCAGCCTC
ACTTTGAGCTCCTCCACACGCAGCTAGTGCGGAATATCATCTGCTTGTAACCCATTCTCTTAAGTCGACA
ACCCCCCAAACCCAAGGTGAGTTGGTTTTACAGTTTTTAAGCGTTTAATTATAGTTTCTATCTATTAATG
TTAAGTAAAATGTGTAAATGGATAAATATGATTTGATGAAGTCTTTAGACAGTTCATAACGGTCTCTTTG
TAGTTATCTACTAGGTTTGATTTATAAGTGGTGGTTCTTTTGATAATCTATGTTACATTTAATAAATATT
GGCTGTATCTTAACTTTTTTGTAGCGTTAGTGGATGTGGCAGGTGAGAATGTCGGTAATTTAACGTGACC
AGTCGTAGGCACGACATTGAACATTGAATAGGCCGGTGTGAAATGGGTGTTAAGTCTTAATATAAAGTTG
TGTTCTGGCTAATCTCTCTTTAACAGCCATAAATGTGATTTTTAACTACAGTTTTGAGGGTGCTGGTGAG
CATGTTGCACACTTGATGGATAGCCGGCATGGGAAGTTCTTTGTGCAGGCAGTGCTGCAGCAGGGTGTGA
CCTACTTTAGCTAGCCGGCTAACCAGCTCTCATCTGATGTAACGTAAACCCCATCAATCTAACATCGGCT
CATTCGTGCTTTATAAGATCGAAGATCTTGTTATTAGTAACGGGTATTGGCATTTAGTTTTAACTTGGTT
AATTTTCTTTTTGTTATGTGTTCTATTTAAATGTAGCCTGCAGCCCCCTCTGTCTTTAATGAAGCTGAAG
ATTAACGTTAACGTTAGTGAAGTGTTGTATCCGCTATGAAAGATTTGAATTTTAGAGGTGTGGTCCACTT
TAATAACGGCTGCGGAGTTCTCTGGCTGCACTTCAGCCGCTGTGACTGTCGAAGCAGAGCCCATCAGTTT
TTCAGGATCTCGGTGATTTTTGAGGCTAGACTATGAACTGAACCGACTGAGAGTGACCGTCCAGAAATGC
TTTAGTGTGAAGTCTCCGCTCACGAGGAGTCCGTGGACTGACTGCAGATCTGTGACGCAGTAACACCCGG
CGGCAGACACCCGTTGAAATGCGGTTGTGTAATTGATCGCAGGCGAGGGTGGAAGAGGATGTGAAACTTC
ATTTGTGTAAAATTTAGGGAGTGGTCCTGGTGTGATGAATGTCGAAATCTGTTCCTTTTTACTGAGCCCT
ACGACTCTGGCTGAGTGCCACACCGCCGGCAGCCGCAAAGCGGCTCAAACCATTGCCTTTTATGGTAATA
ATGAGAGAATGCAGAGGGACTTCCTTTGTCTGGCATATCTGAGGCGCGCGCTGTCACTAGCGCCCACCAG
CGGTCAGACTGTAGAATGCAGAGCAAAACAGGAAGTTGACTCCAGATGGTCACATGCTTGCTGAAACGCC
TCTCCCTGGCAGCAGTGCAATTCTAACAGTTTCCCTTTCTTTTACAGTTCAGCCTCAAGTTTGTACAAAA
AAGCAGGCTGGCCGAAGAAGAAGCGCAAAGTACTGGTACCGGTCGCCACCATGGTGAGCAAGGGCGAGGA
GCTGTTCACCGGGGTGGTGCCCATCCTGGTCGAGCTGGACGGCGACGTAAACGGCCACAAGTTCAGCGTG
TCCGGCGAGGGCGAGGGCGATGCCACCTACGGCAAGCTGACCCTGAAGTTCATCTGCACCACCGGCAAGC
TGCCCGTGCCCTGGCCCACCCTCGTGACCACCCTGACCTACGGCGTGCAGTGCTTCAGCCGCTACCCCGA
CCACATGAAGCAGCACGACTTCTTCAAGTCCGCCATGCCCGAAGGCTACGTCCAGGAGCGCACCATCTTC
TTCAAGGACGACGGCAACTACAAGACCCGCGCCGAGGTGAAGTTCGAGGGCGACACCCTGGTGAACCGCA
TCGAGCTGAAGGGCATCGACTTCAAGGAGGACGGCAACATCCTGGGGCACAAGCTGGAGTACAACTACAA
CAGCCACAACGTCTATATCATGGCCGACAAGCAGAAGAACGGCATCAAGGCCAACTTCAAGATCCGCCAC
AACATCGAGGACGGCAGCGTGCAGCTCGCCGACCACTACCAGCAGAACACCCCCATCGGCGACGGCCCCG
TGCTGCTGCCCGACAACCACTACCTGAGCACCCAGTCCGCCCTGAGCAAAGACCCCAACGAGAAGCGCGA
TCACATGGTCCTGCTGGAGTTCGTGACCGCCGCCGGGATCACTCTCGGCATGGACGAGCTGTACAAGGGC
GAAGGGCAAGGGCAAGGGCAAGGGCCGGGCCGCGGCTACGCGTATCGATCCATGTTCGAGGCGCGCCTGG
TCCAGGGCTCCATCCTCAAGAAGGTGTTGGAGGCACTCAAGGACCTCATCAACGAGGCCTGCTGGGATAT
TAGCTCCAGCGGTGTAAACCTGCAGAGCATGGACTCGTCCCACGTCTCTTTGGTGCAGCTCACCCTGCGG
TCTGAGGGCTTCGACACCTACCGCTGCGACCGCAACCTGGCCATGGGCGTGAACCTCACCAGTATGTCCA
AAATACTAAAATGCGCCGGCAATGAAGATATCATTACACTAAGGGCCGAAGATAACGCGGATACCTTGGC
GCTAGTATTTGAAGCACCAAACCAGGAGAAAGTTTCAGACTATGAAATGAAGTTGATGGATTTAGATGTT
GAACAACTTGGAATTCCAGAACAGGAGTACAGCTGTGTAGTAAAGATGCCTTCTGGTGAATTTGCACGTA
TATGCCGAGATCTCAGCCATATTGGAGATGCTGTTGTAATTTCCTGTGCAAAAGACGGAGTGAAATTTTC
TGCAAGTGGAGAACTTGGAAATGGAAACATTAAATTGTCACAGACAAGTAATGTCGATAAAGAGGAGGAA
GCTGTTACCATAGAGATGAATGAACCAGTTCAACTAACTTTTGCACTGAGGTACCTGAACTTCTTTACAA
AAGCCACTCCACTCTCTTCAACGGTGACACTCAGTATGTCTGCAGATGTACCCCTTGTTGTAGAGTATAA
AATTGCGGATATGGGACACTTAAAATACTACTTGGCTCCCAAGATCGAGGATGAAGAAGGATCTTAGGAC
CCAGCTTTCTTGTACAAAGTGGGGGATCCAGACATGATAAGATACATTGATGAGTTTGGACAAACCACAA
CTAGAATGCAGTGAAAAAAATGCTTTATTTGTGAAATTTGTGATGCTATTGCTTTATTTGTAACCATTAT
AAGCTGCAATAAACAAGTTAACAACAACAATTGCATTCATTTTATGTTTCAGGTTCAGGGGGAGGTGTGG
GAGGTTTTTTCCAACTTTATTATACATAGTTGATAATTCACTGGCCGTCGTTTTACGGTACCATCGATGA
TGATCCAGACATGATAAGATACATTGATGAGTTTGGACAAACCACAACTAGAATGCAGTGAAAAAAATGC
TTTATTTGTGAAATTTGTGATGCTATTGCTTTATTTGTAACCATTATAAGCTGCAATAAACAAGTTAACA
ACAACAATTGCATTCATTTTATGTTTCAGGTTCAGGGGGAGGTGTGGGAGGTTTTTTAAAGCAAGTAAAA
CCTCTACAAATGTGGTATGGCTGATTATGATCCTCTAGATCAGATCTGCGAAGATACGGCCACGGGTGCT
CTTGATCCTGTGGCTGATTTTGGACTGTGCTGCTCGCAGCTGCTGATGAATCACATACTTCCTCCATTTT
CTTCCACTGATTGACTGTTATAATTTCCCTAATTTCCAGGTCAAGGTGCTGTGCATTGTGGTAATAGATG
TGACATGACGTCACTTCCAAAGGACCAATGAACATGTCTGACCAATTTCATATAATGTGAAAACGATTTT
CATAGGCAGAATAAATAACATTTAAATTAAACTGGGCATCAGCGCAATTCAATTGGTTTGGTAATAGCAA
GGGAAAATAGAATGAAGTGATCTCCAAAAAATAAGTACTTTTTGACTGTAAATAAAATTGTAAGGAGTAA
AAAGTACTTTTTTTTCTAAAAAAATGTAATTAAGTAAAAGTAAAAGTATTGATTTTTAATTGTACTCAAG
TAAAGTAAAAATCCCCAAAAATAATACTTAAGTACAGTAATCAAGTAAAATTACTCAAGTACTTTACACC
TCTGGTTCTTGACCCCCTACCTTCAGCAAGCCCAGCAGATCCACTAGTTCTAGAGCGGCCGCCACCGCGG
TGGAGCTCCAGCTTTTGTTCCCTTTAGTGAGGGTTAATTGCGCGCTTGGCGTAATCATGGTCATAGCTGT
TTCCTGTGTGAAATTGTTATCCGCTCACAATTCCACACAACATACGAGCCGGAAGCATAAAGTGTAAAGC
CTGGGGTGCCTAATGAGTGAGCTAACTCACATTAATTGCGTTGCGCTCACTGCCCGCTTTCCAGTCGGGA
AACCTGTCGTGCCAGCTGCATTAATGAATCGGCCAACGCGCGGGGAGAGGCGGTTTGCGTATTGGGCGCT
CTTCCGCTTCCTCGCTCACTGACTCGCTGCGCTCGGTCGTTCGGCTGCGGCGAGCGGTATCAGCTCACTC
AAAGGCGGTAATACGGTTATCCACAGAATCAGGGGATAACGCAGGAAAGAACATGTGAGCAAAAGGCCAG
CAAAAGGCCAGGAACCGTAAAAAGGCCGCGTTGCTGGCGTTTTTCCATAGGCTCCGCCCCCCTGACGAGC
ATCACAAAAATCGACGCTCAAGTCAGAGGTGGCGAAACCCGACAGGACTATAAAGATACCAGGCGTTTCC
CCCTGGAAGCTCCCTCGTGCGCTCTCCTGTTCCGACCCTGCCGCTTACCGGATACCTGTCCGCCTTTCTC
CCTTCGGGAAGCGTGGCGCTTTCTCATAGCTCACGCTGTAGGTATCTCAGTTCGGTGTAGGTCGTTCGCT
CCAAGCTGGGCTGTGTGCACGAACCCCCCGTTCAGCCCGACCGCTGCGCCTTATCCGGTAACTATCGTCT
TGAGTCCAACCCGGTAAGACACGACTTATCGCCACTGGCAGCAGCCACTGGTAACAGGATTAGCAGAGCG
AGGTATGTAGGCGGTGCTACAGAGTTCTTGAAGTGGTGGCCTAACTACGGCTACACTAGAAGAACAGTAT
TTGGTATCTGCGCTCTGCTGAAGCCAGTTACCTTCGGAAAAAGAGTTGGTAGCTCTTGATCCGGCAAACA
AACCACCGCTGGTAGCGGTGGTTTTTTTGTTTGCAAGCAGCAGATTACGCGCAGAAAAAAAGGATCTCAA
GAAGATCCTTTGATCTTTTCTACGGGGTCTGACGCTCAGTGGAACGAAAACTCACGTTAAGGCATTTTGG
TCATGAGATTATCAAAAAGGATCTTCACCTAGATCCTTTTAAATTAAAAATGAAGTTTTAAATCAATCTA
AAGTATATATGAGTAAACTTGGTCTGACAGTTACCAATGCTTAATCAGTGAGGCACCTATCTCAGCGATC
TGTCTATTTCGTTCATCCATAGTTGCCTGACTCCCCGTCGTGTAGATAACTACGATACGGGAGGGCTTAC
CATCTGGCCCCAGTGCTGCAATGATACCGCGAGACCCACGCTCACCGGCTCCAGATTTATCAGCAATAAA
CCAGCCAGCCGGAAGGGCCGAGCGCAGAAGTGGTCCTGCAACTTTATCCGCCTCCATCCAGTCTATTAAT
TGTTGCCGGGAAGCTAGAGTAAGTAGTTCGCCAGTTAATAGTTTGCGCAACGTTGTTGCCATTGCTACAG
GCATCGTGGTGTCACGCTCGTCGTTTGGTATGGCTTCATTCAGCTCCGGTTCCCAACGATCAAGGCGAGT
TACATGATCCCCCATGTTGTGCAAAAAAGCGGTTAGCTCCTTCGGTCCTCCGATCGTTGTCAGAAGTAAG
TTGGCCGCAGTGTTATCACTCATGGTTATGGCAGCACTGCATAATTCTCTTACTGTCATGCCATCCGTAA
GATGCTTTTCTGTGACTGGTGAGTACTCAACCAAGTCATTCTGAGAATAGTGTATGCGGCGACCGAGTTG
CTCTTGCCCGGCGTCAATACGGGATAATACCGCGCCACATAGCAGAACTTTAAAAGTGCTCATCATTGGA
AAACGTTCTTCGGGGCGAAAACTCTCAAGGATCTTACCGCTGTTGAGATCCAGTTCGATGTAACCCACTC
GTGCACCCAACTGATCTTCAGCATCTTTTACTTTCACCAGCGTTTCTGGGTGAGCAAAAACAGGAAGGCA
AAATGCCGCAAAAAAGGGAATAAGGGCGACACGGAAATGTTGAATACTCATACTCTTCCTTTTTCAATAT
TATTGAAGCATTTATCAGGGTTATTGTCTCATGAGCGGATACATATTTGAATGTATTTAGAAAAATAAAC
AAATAGGGGTTCCGCGCACATTTCCCCGAAAAGTGCCACCTAAATTGTAAGCGTTAATATTTTGTTAAAA
TTCGCGTTAAATTTTTGTTAAATCAGCTCATTTTTTAACCAATAGGCCGAAATCGGCAAAATCCCTTATA
AATCAAAAGAATAGACCGAGATAGGGT
[37 nt withheld, positions 12068-12104]
AAAGAACGTGGACTCCAACGTCAAAGG
[49 nt withheld, positions 12132-12180]
T
[91 nt withheld, positions 12182-12272]
G
[124 nt withheld, positions 12274-12397]
CCCATTCGCCATTCAGGCTGCGCAACTGTTGGGAAGGGCGATCGGTGCGGGCCTCTTCGCTATTACGCCA
GCTGGCGAAAGGGGGATGTGCTGCAAGGCGATTAAGTTGGGTAACGCCAGGGTTTTCCCAGTCACGACGT
TGTAAAACGACGGCCAGTGAGCGCGCGTAATACGACTCACTATAGGGCGAATTGGGTACCAAATAGTAGG
AATTACCCACCTGTACAAGTGCTGAAAACTTGGATGAATAAGCCCGTTTGCCATTTTCTACTGCTATTTT
AAATCTTTTCTGTATTTGTCTGCATTTGTCTTTACCCTTGAATAAATGTTTTAGTTGTTTTTTTTCAATT
ATGACTGTGTTTAACAGACATTATTACAATAATATGTAATAGTAGTACACACTATTATTATGTAATAGTA
CTTGTTGACTGTATTTGAGAACTGGACCGAGTGAGTGTTACGTCACCCATTCAAAATGACTTACTTCTGG
CTCCAACAAAATGAAGTTAATTCAGTTGCCATTTTTCACTGTATGGACATCGCCGTGTTGGAGCTAGACG
TTGCCAATAAGCAAGAAAGAGCCGAGATGCGTCGAGTCTGAGTCACCGTTCCTATGGCAACCCCTCTAAC
CAATCAGAAGTAAGCTTGTTGGAAGTCCACAGCCTACCACTTGAAAGCGGGCTGCACAAAATCTGTCAAA
CGTTTTGAACGTTGGATGTGAGAGCACATACTTTTATTAAGGCATCTGGTTGGTCAGTTTATAATATCAA
CAACTTGGGCTACAGAAAAGAAAAGTTATTACAGAAATTATGATTAACAAGTACATGTTAAATAAAGATT
TTAATATGAATGCCACCACTGGAGCATTCATGCCATTTGGAGCTTCTTCCTGTTTGGATCACTAGAAGGA
GGAGGTCACTCATTACAGTTCTCATATACAGTCGTTGGTTGGTTGGTTGGTTGGT
